>Addgene plasmid #245047 | GFP Slyp4a | addgene full sequence | sequence record 487633 | Addgene NGS Result
CGTTACATAACTTACGGTAAATGGCCCGCCTGGCTGACCGCCCAACGACCCCCGCCCATTGACGTCAATA
ATGACGTATGTTCCCATAGTAACGCCAATAGGGACTTTCCATTGACGTCAATGGGTGGAGTATTTACGGT
AAACTGCCCACTTGGCAGTACATCAAGTGTATCATATGCCAAGTACGCCCCCTATTGACGTCAATGACGG
TAAATGGCCCGCCTGGCATTATGCCCAGTACATGACCTTATGGGACTTTCCTACTTGGCAGTACATCTAC
GTATTAGTCATCGCTATTACCATGGTGATGCGGTTTTGGCAGTACATCAATGGGCGTGGATAGCGGTTTG
ACTCACGGGGATTTCCAAGTCTCCACCCCATTGACGTCAATGGGAGTTTGTTTTGGCACCAAAATCAACG
GGACTTTCCAAAATGTCGTAACAACTCCGCCCCATTGACGCAAATGGGCGGTAGGCGTGTACGGTGGGAG
GTCTATATAAGCAGAGCTGGTTTAGTGAACCGTCAGATCCGCTAGCGCTACCGGTCGCCACCATGGTGAG
CAAGGGCGAGGAGCTGTTCACCGGGGTGGTGCCCATCCTGGTCGAGCTGGACGGCGACGTAAACGGCCAC
AAGTTCAGCGTGTCCGGCGAGGGCGAGGGCGATGCCACCTACGGCAAGCTGACCCTGAAGTTCATCTGCA
CCACCGGCAAGCTGCCCGTGCCCTGGCCCACCCTCGTGACCACCCTGACCTACGGCGTGCAGTGCTTCAG
CCGCTACCCCGACCACATGAAGCAGCACGACTTCTTCAAGTCCGCCATGCCCGAAGGCTACGTCCAGGAG
CGCACCATCTTCTTCAAGGACGACGGCAACTACAAGACCCGCGCCGAGGTGAAGTTCGAGGGCGACACCC
TGGTGAACCGCATCGAGCTGAAGGGCATCGACTTCAAGGAGGACGGCAACATCCTGGGGCACAAGCTGGA
GTACAACTACAACAGCCACAACGTCTATATCATGGCCGACAAGCAGAAGAACGGCATCAAGGTGAACTTC
AAGATCCGCCACAACATCGAGGACGGCAGCGTGCAGCTCGCCGACCACTACCAGCAGAACACCCCCATCG
GCGACGGCCCCGTGCTGCTGCCCGACAACCACTACCTGAGCACCCAGTCCGCCCTGAGCAAAGACCCCAA
CGAGAAGCGCGATCACATGGTCCTGCTGGAGTTCGTGACCGCCGCCGGGATCACTCTCGGCATGGACGAG
CTGTACAAGTCCGGACTCAGATCTATGTCGGAGTTACTGGACCTTTCTTTTCTGTCTGAGGAGGAAAAGG
ATTTGATTCTCAGTGTTCTACAGCGAGATGAAGAGGTCCGGAAAGCAGATGAGAAAAGGATTAGGCGACT
AAAGAATGAGTTACTGGAGATAAAAAGGAAAGGGGCCAAGAGGGGCAGCCAACACTACAGTGATCGGACC
TGTGCCCGGTGCCAGGAGAGCCTGGGCCGTTTGAGTCCCAAAACCAATACTTGTCGGGGTTGTAATCACC
TGGTGTGTCGGGACTGCCGCATACAGGAAAGCAATGGTACCTGGAGGTGCAAGGTGTGCGCCAAGGAAAT
AGAGTTGAAGAAAGCAACTGGGGACTGGTTTTATGACCAGAAAGTGAATCGCTTTGCTTACCGCACAGGT
AGTGAGATAATCAGGATGTCCCTGCGCCACAAACCTGCAGTGAGTAAAAGAGAGACAGTGGGACAGTCCC
TCCTTCATCAGACACAGATGGGTGACATCTGGCCAGGAAGAAAGATCATTCAGGAGCGGCAGAAGGAGCC
CAGTGTGCTATTTGAAGTGCCAAAGCTGAAAAGTGGAAAGAGTGCATTGGAAGCTGAGAGTGAGAGTCTG
GATAGCTTCACAGCTGACTCGGATAGCACCTCCAGGAGAGACTCTCTGGATAAATCTGGCCTCTTTCCAG
AATGGAAGAAGATGTCTGCTCCCAAATCTCAAGTAGAAAAGGAAACTCAGCCTGGAGGTCAAAATGTGGT
ATTTGTGGATGAGGGTGAGATGATATTTAAGAAGAACACCAGAAAAATCCTCAGGCCTTCAGAGTACACT
AAATCTGTGATAGATCTTCGCCCAGAAGATGTGGTACATGAAAGTGGCTCCTTGGGAGACAGAAGCAAAT
CCGTCCCAGGCCTCAATGTGGATATGGAAGAGGAAGAAGAAGAAGAAGACATTGACCACCTAGTGAAGTT
ACATCGCCAGAAGCTAGCCAGAAGCAGCATGCAAAGTGGCTCCTCCATGAGTACGATCGGCAGCATGATG
AGCATCTACAGTGAAGCTGGTGATTTCGGGAAC
[390 nt withheld, positions 2344-2733]
ATCAGTGCTGAGTCCCCGACTGGCTTGCCATCACACAAAGGCGAGTTGGTGGTTTCATTGAAATACATCC
CAGCCTCCAAAACCCCTGTTGGAGGTGACCGGAAAAAGAGTAAAGGTGGGGAAGGGGGAGAGCTCCAGGT
GTGGATCAAAGAAGCCAAGAACTTGACGGCTGCCAAAGCAGGAGGGACTTCAGACAGCTTTGTCAAGGGA
TACCTCCTTCCCATGAGGAACAAGGCCAGTAAACGTAAAACTCCTGTGATGAAGAAGACCCTGAATCCTC
ACTACAACCATACATTTGTCTACAATGGTGTGAGGCTGGAAGATCTACAGCATATGTGCCTGGAACTGAC
TGTGTGGGACCGGGAGCCCCTGGCCAGCAATGACTTCCTGGGAGGGGTCAGGCTGGGTGTTGGCACTGGG
ATCAGTAATGGGGAAGTGGTGGACTGGATGGACTCGACTGGGGAAGAAGTGAGCCTGTGGCAGAAGATGC
GACAGTACCCAGGGTCTTGGGCAGAAGGGACTCTGCAGCTCCGTTCCTCAATGGCCAAGCAGAAGCTGGG
TTTATGAGAATTCTGCAGTCGACGGTACCGCGGGCCCGGGATCCACCGGATCTAGATAACTGATCATAAT
CAGCCATACCACATTTGTAGAGGTTTTACTTGCTTTAAAAAACCTCCCACACCTCCCCCTGAACCTGAAA
CATAAAATGAATGCAATTGTTGTTGTTAACTTGTTTATTGCAGCTTATAATGGTTACAAATAAAGCAATA
GCATCACAAATTTCACAAATAAAGCATTTTTTTCACTGCATTCTAGTTGTGGTTTGTCCAAACTCATCAA
TGTATCTTAACGCGTAAATTGTAAGCGTTAATATTTTGTTAAAATTCGCGTTAAATTTTTGTTAAATCAG
CTCATTTTTTAACCAATAGGCCGAAATCGGCAAAATCCCTTATAAATCAAAAGAATAGACCGAGATAGGG
T
[37 nt withheld, positions 3715-3751]
AAAGAACGTGGACTCCAACGTCAAAGG
[49 nt withheld, positions 3779-3827]
T
[91 nt withheld, positions 3829-3919]
G
[124 nt withheld, positions 3921-4044]
CAGGTGGCACTTTTCGGGGAAATGTGCGCGGAACCCCTATTTGTTTATTTTTCTAAATACATTCAAATAT
GTATCCGCTCATGAGACAATAACCCTGATAAATGCTTCAATAATATTGAAAAAGGAAGAGTCCTGAGGCG
GAAAGAACCAGCTGTGGAATGTGTGTCAGTTAGGGTGTGGAAAGTCCCCAGGCTCCCCAGCAGGCAGAAG
TATGCAAAGCATGCATCTCAATTAGTCAGCAACCAGGTGTGGAAAGTCCCCAGGCTCCCCAGCAGGCAGA
AGTATGCAAAGCATGCATCTCAATTAGTCAGCAACCATAGTCCCGCCCCTAACTCCGCCCATCCCGCCCC
TAACTCCGCCCAGTTCCGCCCATTCTCCGCCCCATGGCTGACTAATTTTTTTTATTTATGCAGAGGCCGA
GGCCGCCTCGGCCTCTGAGCTATTCCAGAAGTAGTGAGGAGGCTTTTTTGGAGGCCTAGGCTTTTGCAAA
GATCGATCAAGAGACAGGATGAGGATCGTTTCGCATGATTGAACAAGATGGATTGCACGCAGGTTCTCCG
GCCGCTTGGGTGGAGAGGCTATTCGGCTATGACTGGGCACAACAGACAATCGGCTGCTCTGATGCCGCCG
TGTTCCGGCTGTCAGCGCAGGGGCGCCCGGTTCTTTTTGTCAAGACCGACCTGTCCGGTGCCCTGAATGA
ACTGCAAGACGAGGCAGCGCGGCTATCGTGGCTGGCCACGACGGGCGTTCCTTGCGCAGCTGTGCTCGAC
GTTGTCACTGAAGCGGGAAGGGACTGGCTGCTATTGGGCGAAGTGCCGGGGCAGGATCTCCTGTCATCTC
ACCTTGCTCCTGCCGAGAAAGTATCCATCATGGCTGATGCAATGCGGCGGCTGCATACGCTTGATCCGGC
TACCTGCCCATTCGACCACCAAGCGAAACATCGCATCGAGCGAGCACGTACTCGGATGGAAGCCGGTCTT
GTCGATCAGGATGATCTGGACGAAGAGCATCAGGGGCTCGCGCCAGCCGAACTGTTCGCCAGGCTCAAGG
CGAGCATGCCCGACGGCGAGGATCTCGTCGTGACCCATGGCGATGCCTGCTTGCCGAATATCATGGTGGA
AAATGGCCGCTTTTCTGGATTCATCGACTGTGGCCGGCTGGGTGTGGCGGACCGCTATCAGGACATAGCG
TTGGCTACCCGTGATATTGCTGAAGAGCTTGGCGGCGAATGGGCTGACCGCTTCCTCGTGCTTTACGGTA
TCGCCGCTCCCGATTCGCAGCGCATCGCCTTCTATCGCCTTCTTGACGAGTTCTTCTGAGCGGGACTCTG
GGGTTCGAAATGACCGACCAAGCGACGCCCAACCTGCCATCACGAGATTTCGATTCCACCGCCGCCTTCT
ATGAAAGGTTGGGCTTCGGAATCGTTTTCCGGGACGCCGGCTGGATGATCCTCCAGCGCGGGGATCTCAT
GCTGGAGTTCTTCGCCCACCCTAGGGGGAGGCTAACTGAAACACGGAAGGAGACAATACCGGAAGGAACC
CGCGCTATGACGGCAATAAAAAGACAGAATAAAACGCACGGTGTTGGGTCGTTTGTTCATAAACGCGGGG
TTCGGTCCCAGGGCTGGCACTCTGTCGATACCCCACCGAGACCCCATTGGGGCCAATACGCCCGCGTTTC
TTCCTTTTCCCCACCCCACCCCCCAAGTTCGGGTGAAGGCCCAGGGCTCGCAGCCAACGTCGGGGCGGCA
GGCCCTGCCATAGCCTCAGGTTACTCATATATACTTTAGATTGATTTAAAACTTCATTTTTAATTTAAAA
GGATCTAGGTGAAGATCCTTTTTGATAATCTCATGACCAAAATCCCTTAACGTGAGTTTTCGTTCCACTG
AGCGTCAGACCCCGTAGAAAAGATCAAAGGATCTTCTTGAGATCCTTTTTTTCTGCGCGTAATCTGCTGC
TTGCAAACAAAAAAACCACCGCTACCAGCGGTGGTTTGTTTGCCGGATCAAGAGCTACCAACTCTTTTTC
CGAAGGTAACTGGCTTCAGCAGAGCGCAGATACCAAATACTGTTCTTCTAGTGTAGCCGTAGTTAGGCCA
CCACTTCAAGAACTCTGTAGCACCGCCTACATACCTCGCTCTGCTAATCCTGTTACCAGTGGCTGCTGCC
AGTGGCGATAAGTCGTGTCTTACCGGGTTGGACTCAAGACGATAGTTACCGGATAAGGCGCAGCGGTCGG
GCTGAACGGGGGGTTCGTGCACACAGCCCAGCTTGGAGCGAACGACCTACACCGAACTGAGATACCTACA
GCGTGAGCTATGAGAAAGCGCCACGCTTCCCGAAGGGAGAAAGGCGGACAGGTATCCGGTAAGCGGCAGG
GTCGGAACAGGAGAGCGCACGAGGGAGCTTCCAGGGGGAAACGCCTGGTATCTTTATAGTCCTGTCGGGT
TTCGCCACCTCTGACTTGAGCGTCGATTTTTGTGATGCTCGTCAGGGGGGCGGAGCCTATGGAAAAACGC
CAGCAACGCGGCCTTTTTACGGTTCCTGGCCTTTTGCTGGCCTTTTGCTCACATGTTCTTTCCTGCGTTA
TCCCCTGATTCTGTGGATAACCGTATTACCGCCATGCATTAGTTATTAATAGTAATCAATTACGGGGTCA
TTAGTTCATAGCCCATATATGGAGTTCCG
Features (pLannotate 1.2.2; 16 found; start..end, strand, type, name):
      1..304     +  enhancer       CMV enhancer: human cytomegalovirus immediate early enhancer
    305..508     +  promoter       CMV promoter: human cytomegalovirus (CMV) immediate early promoter
    553..1269    +  CDS            EGFP: EGFP is a basic (constitutively fluorescent) green fluorescent protein published in 1996, derived from Aequorea victoria. It is reported to be a rapidly-maturing weak dimer with moderate acid sensitivity.
   1285..3297    +  CDS            SYTL4 (sequence partly withheld): SYTL4_HUMAN - Experimental evidence at protein level: Swiss-Prot protein existence level 1. Modulates exocytosis of dense-core granules and secretion of hormones in the pancreas and the pituitary. Interacts with vesicles containing negatively charged phospholipids in a Ca(2+)-independent manner (By similarity). From Homo sapiens (Human).
   3301..3337    +  misc_feature   MCS (fragment): multiple cloning site
   3354..3438    +  CDS            large T antigen (fragment): large T antigen from SV40 (simian virus 40)
   3461..3582    +  polyA_signal   SV40 poly(A) signal: SV40 polyadenylation signal
   3616..4044    -  rep_origin     f1 ori (sequence partly withheld): f1 bacteriophage origin of replication; arrow indicates direction of (+) strand synthesis
   4071..4175    +  promoter       AmpR promoter: bla
   4177..4534    +  promoter       SV40 promoter: SV40 enhancer and early promoter
   4569..5363    +  CDS            NeoR/KanR: aminoglycoside phosphotransferase from Tn5; aph(3')-II (or nptII); confers resistance to neomycin, kanamycin, and G418 (Geneticin®)
   5384..5536    +  CDS            ble (fragment): BLE_KLEPN - Experimental evidence at protein level: Swiss-Prot protein existence level 1. Binding protein with a strong affinity to the bleomycin family of antibiotics. Binds to CL990; an antimitotic-antibiotic compound. From Klebsiella pneumoniae.
   5595..5642    +  polyA_signal   HSV TK poly(A) signal: herpes simplex virus thymidine kinase polyadenylation signal (Cole and Stacy, 1985)
   5733..5749    -  polyA_signal   bGH poly(A) signal (fragment): bovine growth hormone polyadenylation signal
   5971..6559    +  rep_origin     ori: high-copy-number ColE1/pMB1/pBR322/pUC origin of replication
   6674..6733    +  enhancer       CMV enhancer (fragment): human cytomegalovirus immediate early enhancer
