[The description below was written by a language model from this plasmid's Addgene catalogue record and pLannotate feature annotations shown in this document.]
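Description:
GFP Slyp4a is a mammalian expression plasmid built on a C1-type backbone, in which the fluorescent protein sits upstream of the cloning site so that it is fused to the N terminus of the insert. The sequenced record is 6,733 nt. In bacteria it replicates from a high-copy ColE1/pUC-type origin and is selected with kanamycin. The same NeoR/KanR gene (Tn5 aminoglycoside phosphotransferase) is driven by tandem bacterial (bla) and SV40 early promoters and terminated by an HSV TK polyadenylation signal, so it can also support G418 selection in mammalian cells. An f1 origin is present as well. Short annotated fragments of ble, bGH poly(A) and SV40 large T antigen appear to be backbone remnants or partial matches rather than functional units.

The expression cassette uses the human CMV immediate early enhancer and promoter to drive EGFP followed, after a short linker, by a roughly 2 kb coding sequence. A residual multiple cloning site and the SV40 polyadenylation signal lie downstream. The catalogue lists the insert as mouse Slyp4a. The automated annotation matched it to human SYTL4 (synaptotagmin-like protein 4), a homology-based call that is consistent with the insert being the mouse orthologue, a protein described as modulating dense-core granule exocytosis and hormone secretion. Repository sequencing found an I420V substitution relative to the isoform 1 reference, which the depositor states has no functional consequence.

The stated purpose is simply "Rab effector". The design suits constitutive expression of the fluorescently tagged protein in mammalian cells, for example to visualise its localisation, though the record does not detail specific applications. The restriction sites used for cloning are not recorded.
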