Addgene plasmid #245047: GFP Slyp4a
Purpose: Rab effector
Depositing lab: Thomas Martin. Depositing organization: University of Wisconsin, Madison.
Backbone
  Vector backbone: C1
  Vector type: Mammalian Expression
Growth in bacteria
  Bacterial resistance: Kanamycin, 50 μg/mL
  Growth temperature: 37°C
  Growth strain: DH5alpha
  Copy number: High Copy
Gene/Insert
  Gene/Insert name: Slyp4a
  Species: M. musculus (mouse)
  Tag / fusion protein: GFP (N terminal on insert)
  Cloning method: Restriction Enzyme; 5′ cloning site Unknown (unknown if destroyed)
Terms and licenses: Academic/Nonprofit Terms; Industry Terms: Not Available to Industry
Depositor comments: The depositor confirms that discrepancies between the depositor's sequence and Addgene's sequences have no functional consequences. Addgene NGS finds I420V in Slyp4a (NP_001123368.1, isoform 1).
How to cite: GFP Slyp4a was a gift from Thomas Martin (Addgene plasmid # 245047 ; http://n2t.net/addgene:245047 ; RRID:Addgene_245047)
